>Addgene plasmid #115877 | pAPM-D4 miR30-PPHLN1 ts1 | addgene full sequence | sequence record 232823 | Addgene NGS Result
AATCTGCTTAGGGTTAGGCGTTTTGCGCTGCTTCGCGATGTACGGGCCAGATATACGCGCTGTGGAATGT
GTGTCAGTTAGGGTGTGGAAAGTCCCCAGGCTCCCCAGCAGGCAGAAGTATGCAAAGCATGCATCTCAAT
TAGTCAGCAACCAGGTGTGGAAAGTCCCCAGGCTCCCCAGCAGGCAGAAGTATGCAAAGCATGCATCTCA
ATTAGTCAGCAACCATAGTCCCGCCCCTAACTCCGCCCATCCCGCCCCTAACTCCGCCCAGTTCCGCCCA
TTCTCCGCCCCATGGCTGACTAATTTTTTTTATTTATGCAGAGGCCGAGGCCGCCTCTGCCTCTGAGCTA
TTCCAGAAGTAGTGAGGAGGCTTTTTTGGAGGCCTAGGCTTTTGCAAAAAGCTCGCGTTGACATTGATTA
TTGACTAGTTATTAATAGTAATCAATTACGGGGTCATTAGTTCATAGCCCATATATGGAGTTCCGCGTTA
CATAACTTACGGTAAATGGCCCGCCTGGCTGACCGCCCAACGACCCCCGCCCATTGACGTCAATAATGAC
GTATGTTCCCATAGTAACGCCAATAGGGACTTTCCATTGACGTCAATGGGTGGAGTATTTACGGTAAACT
GCCCACTTGGCAGTACATCAAGTGTATCATATGCCAAGTACGCCCCCTATTGACGTCAATGACGGTAAAT
GGCCCGCCTGGCATTATGCCCAGTACATGACCTTATGGGACTTTCCTACTTGGCAGTACATCTACGTATT
AGTCATCGCTATTACCATGGTGATGCGGTTTTGGCAGTACATCAATGGGCGTGGATAGCGGTTTGACTCA
CGGGGATTTCCAAGTCTCCACCCCATTGACGTCAATGGGAGTTTGTTTTGGCACCAAAATCAACGGGACT
TTCCAAAATGTCGTAACAACTCCGCCCCATTGACGCAAATGGGCGGTAGGCGTGTACGGTGGGAGGTCTA
TATAAGCAGCGCGTTTTGCCTGTACTGGGTCTCTCTGGTTAGACCAGATCTGAGCCTGGGAGCTCTCTGG
CTAACTAGGGAACCCACTGCTTAAGCCTCAATAAAGCTTGCCTTGAGTGCTTCAAGTAGTGTGTGCCCGT
CTGTTGTGTGACTCTGGTAACTAGAGATCCCTCAGACCCTTTTAGTCAGTGTGGAAAATCTCTAGCAGTG
GCGCCCGAACAGGGACTTGAAAGCGAAAGGGAAACCAGAGGAGCTCTCTCGACGCAGGACTCGGCTTGCT
GAAGCGCGCACGGCAAGAGGCGAGGGGCGGCGACTGGTGAGTACGCCAAAAATTTTGACTAGCGGAGGCT
AGAAGGAGAGAGATGGGTGCGAGAGCGTCAGTATTAAGCGGGGGAGAATTAGATCGCGATGGGAAAAAAT
TCGGTTAAGGCCAGGGGGAAAGAAAAAATATAAATTAAAACATATAGTATGGGCAAGCAGGGAGCTAGAA
CGATTCGCAGTTAATCCTGGCCTGTTAGAAACATCAGAAGGCTGTAGACAAATACTGGGACAGCTACAAC
CATCCCTTCAGACAGGATCAGAAGAACTTAGATCATTATATAATACAGTAGCAACCCTCTATTGTGTGCA
TCAAAGGATAGAGATAAAAGACACCAAGGAAGCTTTAGACAAGATAGAGGAAGAGCAAAACAAAAGTAAG
ACCACCGCACAGCAAGCGGCCGGCCGCTGATCTTCAGACCTGGAGGAGGAGATATGAGGGACAATTGGAG
AAGTGAATTATATAAATATAAAGTAGTAAAAATTGAACCATTAGGAGTAGCACCCACCAAGGCAAAGAGA
AGAGTGGTGCAGAGAGAAAAAAGAGCAGTGGGAATAGGAGCTTTGTTCCTTGGGTTCTTGGGAGCAGCAG
GAAGCACTATGGGCGCAGCGTCAATGACGCTGACGGTACAGGCCAGACAATTATTGTCTGGTATAGTGCA
GCAGCAGAACAATTTGCTGAGGGCTATTGAGGCGCAACAGCATCTGTTGCAACTCACAGTCTGGGGCATC
AAGCAGCTCCAGGCAAGAATCCTGGCTGTGGAAAGATACCTAAAGGATCAACAGCTCCTGGGGATTTGGG
GTTGCTCTGGAAAACTCATTTGCACCACTGCTGTGCCTTGGAATGCTAGTTGGAGTAATAAATCTCTGGA
ACAGATTTGGAATCACACGACCTGGATGGAGTGGGACAGAGAAATTAACAATTACACAAGCTTAATACAC
TCCTTAATTGAAGAATCGCAAAACCAGCAAGAAAAGAATGAACAAGAATTATTGGAATTAGATAAATGGG
CAAGTTTGTGGAATTGGTTTAACATAACAAATTGGCTGTGGTATATAAAATTATTCATAATGATAGTAGG
AGGCTTGGTAGGTTTAAGAATAGTTTTTGCTGTACTTTCTATAGTGAATAGAGTTAGGCAGGGATATTCA
CCATTATCGTTTCAGACCCACCTCCCAACCCCGAGGGGACCCGACAGGCCCGAAGGAATAGAAGAAGAAG
GTGGAGAGAGAGACAGAGACAGATCCATTCGATTAGTGAACGGATCGGCACTGCGTGCGCCAATTCTGCA
GACAAATGGCAGTATTCATCCACAATTTTAAAAGAAAAGGGGGGATTGGGGGGTACAGTGCAGGGGAAAG
AATAGTAGACATAATAGCAACAGACATACAAACTAAAGAATTACAAAAACAAATTACAAAAATTCAAAAT
TTTCGGGTTTATTACAGGGACAGCAGAGATCCAGTTTGGTTAATTAACTGCAGCCCCGATAAAATAAAAG
ATTTTATTTAGTCTCCAGAAAAAGGGGGGAATGAAAGACCCCACCTGTAGGTTTGGCAAGCTAGCTGCAG
TAACGCCATTTTGCAAGGCATGGAAAAATACCAAACCAAGAATAGAGAAGTTCAGATCAAGGGCGGGTAC
ATGAAAATAGCTAACGTTGGGCCAAACAGGATATCTGCGGTGAGCAGTTTCGGCCCCGGCCCGGGGCCAA
GAACAGATGGTCACCGCAGTTTCGGCCCCGGCCCGAGGCCAAGAACAGATGGTCCCCAGATATGGCCCAA
CCCTCAGCAGTTTCTTAAGACCCATCAGATGTTTCCAGGCTCCCCCAAGGACCTGAAATGACCCTGCGCC
TTATTTGAATTAACCAATCAGCCTGCTTCTCGCTTCTGTTCGCGCGCTTCTGCTTCCCGAGCTCTATAAA
AGAGCTCACAACCCCTCACTCGGCGCGCCAGTCCTCCGACAGACTGAGTCGCCCGGGGGTCTAGAACGCG
TGCCGCCATGACCGAATACAAACCTACCGTGAGGCTGGCTACAAGAGATGATGTCCCAAGGGCTGTGAGA
ACACTGGCCGCCGCTTTTGCCGATTACCCTGCCACACGCCACACTGTGGACCCAGATCGGCATATCGAGA
GAGTGACTGAGCTGCAGGAACTGTTCCTGACCCGAGTGGGCCTGGACATTGGGAAGGTCTGGGTCGCAGA
CGATGGAGCAGCTGTGGCTGTCTGGACCACACCAGAGAGCGTGGAAGCCGGAGCTGTCTTTGCAGAGATC
GGCCCTAGAATGGCAGAACTGAGCGGCTCCAGGCTGGCAGCACAGCAGCAGATGGAGGGACTGCTGGCCC
CACACAGGCCTAAGGAACCAGCATGGTTCCTGGCTACCGTGGGGGTCTCTCCTGACCATCAGGGCAAAGG
ACTGGGAAGTGCTGTGGTCCTGCCAGGAGTGGAGGCTGCAGAACGAGCTGGAGTCCCTGCATTTCTGGAG
ACCTCTGCTCCACGAAACCTGCCCTTCTATGAACGGCTGGGCTTTACTGTGACCGCAGATGTGGAGGTCC
CCGAAGGACCTAGGACCTGGTGCATGACACGCAAACCCGGCGCCTGAGCGATCGCCGCGGCCGCCTTCTT
AACCCAACAGAAGGCTCGAGAAGGTATATTGCTGTTGACAGTGAGCGCAAGCTAGAGAAATCAGATGAAT
AGTGAAGCCACAGATGTATTCATCTGATTTCTCTAGCTTTTGCCTACTGCCTCGGACTTCAAGGGGCTAG
AATTCGGCAGCTGTAGATCTTAGCCACTTTTTAAAAGAAAAGGGGGGACTGGAAGGGCTAACTGCATCCG
GACTGTACTGGGTCTCTCTGGTTAGACCAGATCTGAGCCTGGGAGCTCTCTGGCTAACTAGGGAACCCAC
TGCTTAAGCCTCAATAAAGCTTGCCTTGAGTGCTTCAAGTAGTGTGTGCCCGTCTGTTGTGTGACTCTGG
TAACTAGAGATCCCTCAGACCCTTTTAGTCAGTGTGGAAAATCTCTAGCAGGGCCCGTTTCATGTGAGCA
AAAGGCCAGCAAAAGGCCAGGAACCGTAAAAAGGCCGCGTTGCTGGCGTTTTTCCATAGGCTCCGCCCCC
CTGACGAGCATCACAAAAATCGACGCTCAAGTCAGAGGTGGCGAAACCCGACAGGACTATAAAGATACCA
GGCGTTTCCCCCTGGAAGCTCCCTCGTGCGCTCTCCTGTTCCGACCCTGCCGCTTACCGGATACCTGTCC
GCCTTTCTCCCTTCGGGAAGCGTGGCGCTTTCTCATAGCTCACGCTGTAGGTATCTCAGTTCGGTGTAGG
TCGTTCGCTCCAAGCTGGGCTGTGTGCACGAACCCCCCGTTCAGCCCGACCGCTGCGCCTTATCCGGTAA
CTATCGTCTTGAGTCCAACCCGGTAAGACACGACTTATCGCCACTGGCAGCAGCCACTGGTAACAGGATT
AGCAGAGCGAGGTATGTAGGCGGTGCTACAGAGTTCTTGAAGTGGTGGCCTAACTACGGCTACACTAGAA
GAACAGTATTTGGTATCTGCGCTCTGCTGAAGCCAGTTACCTTCGGAAAAAGAGTTGGTAGCTCTTGATC
CGGCAAACAAACCACCGCTGGTAGCGGTGGTTTTTTTGTTTGCAAGCAGCAGATTACGCGCAGAAAAAAA
GGATCTCAAGAAGATCCTTTGATCTTTTCTACGGGGTCTGACGCTCAGTGGAACGAAAACTCACGTTAAG
GGATTTTGGTCATGAGATTATCAAAAAGGATCTTCACCTAGATCCTTTTAAATTAAAAATGAAGTTTTAA
ATCAATCTAAAGTATATATGAGTAAACTTGGTCTGACAGTTACCAATGCTTAATCAGTGAGGCACCTATC
TCAGCGATCTGTCTATTTCGTTCATCCATAGTTGCCTGACTCCCCGTCGTGTAGATAACTACGATACGGG
AGGGCTTACCATCTGGCCCCAGTGCTGCAATGATACCGCGAGACCCACGCTCACCGGCTCCAGATTTATC
AGCAATAAACCAGCCAGCCGGAAGGGCCGAGCGCAGAAGTGGTCCTGCAACTTTATCCGCCTCCATCCAG
TCTATTAATTGTTGCCGGGAAGCTAGAGTAAGTAGTTCGCCAGTTAATAGTTTGCGCAACGTTGTTGCCA
TTGCTACAGGCATCGTGGTGTCACGCTCGTCGTTTGGTATGGCTTCATTCAGCTCCGGTTCCCAACGATC
AAGGCGAGTTACATGATCCCCCATGTTGTGCAAAAAAGCGGTTAGCTCCTTCGGTCCTCCGATCGTTGTC
AGAAGTAAGTTGGCCGCAGTGTTATCACTCATGGTTATGGCAGCACTGCATAATTCTCTTACTGTCATGC
CATCCGTAAGATGCTTTTCTGTGACTGGTGAGTACTCAACCAAGTCATTCTGAGAATAGTGTATGCGGCG
ACCGAGTTGCTCTTGCCCGGCGTCAATACGGGATAATACCGCGCCACATAGCAGAACTTTAAAAGTGCTC
ATCATTGGAAAACGTTCTTCGGGGCGAAAACTCTCAAGGATCTTACCGCTGTTGAGATCCAGTTCGATGT
AACCCACTCGTGCACCCAACTGATCTTCAGCATCTTTTACTTTCACCAGCGTTTCTGGGTGAGCAAAAAC
AGGAAGGCAAAATGCCGCAAAAAAGGGAATAAGGGCGACACGGAAATGTTGAATACTCATACTCTTCCTT
TTTCAATATTATTGAAGCATTTATCAGGGTTATTGTCTCATGAGCGGATACATATTTGAATGTATTTAGA
AAAATAAACAAATAGGGGTTCCGCGCACATTTCCCCGAAAAGTGCCACCTGACGTCGACGGATCGGGAGA
TCTCCCGATCCCCTATGGTGCACTCTCAGTACAATCTGCTCTGATGCCGCATAGTTAAGCCAGTATCTGC
TCCCTGCTTGTGTGTTGGAGGTCGCTGAGTAGTGCGCGAGCAAAATTTAAGCTACAACAAGGCAAGGCTT
GACCGACAATTGCATGAAG
Features (pLannotate 1.2.2; 19 found; start..end, strand, type, name):
     69..398     +  promoter       SV40 promoter: SV40 enhancer and early promoter
    410..789     +  enhancer       CMV enhancer: human cytomegalovirus immediate early enhancer
    790..989     +  promoter       CMV promoter: human cytomegalovirus (CMV) immediate early promoter
   1007..1187    +  LTR            5' LTR (truncated): truncated 5' long terminal repeat (LTR) from HIV-1
   1234..1359    +  misc_feature   HIV-1 Ψ: packaging signal of human immunodeficiency virus type 1
   1343..1681    +  CDS            HIV-1 gag (fragment): gag protein from human immunodeficiency virus 1; gag
   1856..2089    +  misc_feature   RRE: The Rev response element (RRE) of HIV-1 allows for Rev-dependent mRNA export from the nucleus to the cytoplasm.
   2466..2566    +  CDS            Rev (fragment): human immunodeficiency virus 1 (HIV-1) Rev protein; rev; enhances nuclear export of unspliced and incompletely spliced viral mRNAs
   2616..2733    +  misc_feature   cPPT/CTS: central polypurine tract and central termination sequence of HIV-1
   2870..3277    +  promoter       SFFV promoter: spleen focus-forming virus long terminal repeat (LTR) promoter
   3298..3894    +  CDS            pac: PUAC_STRAD - Protein predicted: Swiss-Prot protein existence level 4. Detoxification of puromycin. From Streptomyces alboniger.
   3919..3964    +  ncRNA          5' miR-30a (fragment): sequence upstream of the 71-nt precursor of the human miR-30a microRNA (Zeng et al., 2002) miRNA
   4034..4059    +  ncRNA          3' miR-30a (fragment): sequence downstream of the 71-nt precursor of the human miR-30a microRNA (Zeng et al., 2002) miRNA
   4089..4108    +  misc_feature   cPPT/CTS (fragment): central polypurine tract and central termination sequence of HIV-1
   4140..4320    +  LTR            5' LTR (truncated): truncated 5' long terminal repeat (LTR) from HIV-1
   4391..4979    -  rep_origin     ori: high-copy-number ColE1/pMB1/pBR322/pUC origin of replication
   5150..6010    -  CDS            AmpR: β-lactamase; bla; confers resistance to ampicillin, carbenicillin, and related antibiotics
   6011..6115    -  promoter       AmpR promoter: bla
   6174..6226    -  misc_feature   bom (fragment): basis of mobility region from pBR322
