[The description below was written by a language model from this plasmid's Addgene catalogue record and pLannotate feature annotations shown in this document.]
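Description:
pAPM-D4 miR30-PPHLN1 ts1 is an HIV-1-based lentiviral transfer vector built on the pAPM-D4-mir30 backbone for stable knockdown of human PPHLN1, which encodes periphilin. The associated publication concerns the HUSH complex and its repression of proviruses. In bacteria the roughly 6.3 kb plasmid is maintained through a high-copy ColE1/pUC-type origin and selected with ampicillin via the β-lactamase gene. A fragment of the pBR322 bom region is also annotated.

Genomic RNA for packaging is driven by a CMV enhancer/promoter placed directly upstream of a truncated 5' LTR, with an SV40 enhancer/early promoter annotated further upstream. The viral portion carries the Ψ packaging signal extending into a gag fragment, the Rev response element for Rev-dependent nuclear export, and the cPPT/CTS that aids nuclear import of the reverse-transcribed genome. It ends in a second truncated LTR, which the annotation tool labels as a 5' LTR although it sits in the 3' position. No WPRE is annotated.

The payload is a single SFFV promoter-driven transcript. It encodes puromycin N-acetyltransferase (pac), followed by an shRNA against PPHLN1 set between 5' and 3' miR-30a flanking sequences. Because the hairpin sits in a microRNA context, it can be expressed from this Pol II promoter and processed by the endogenous miRNA pathway. Drug resistance and knockdown therefore come from the same transcript, so puromycin selection enriches for cells expressing the shRNA. The "ts1" suffix presumably denotes the first target site, though the record does not define it. The cloning sites used for the insert are also not recorded.
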