Addgene plasmid #115877: pAPM-D4 miR30-PPHLN1 ts1
Purpose: PPHLN1 knockdown
Depositing lab: Jeremy Luban. Depositing organization: University of Massachusetts, Worcester. Publication: Primate immunodeficiency virus proteins Vpx and Vpr counteract transcriptional repression of proviruses by the HUSH complex. Yurkovetskiy L, Guney MH, Kim K, Goh SL, McCauley S, Dauphin A, Diehl WE, Luban J. Nat Microbiol. 2018 Dec;3(12):1354-1361. doi: 10.1038/s41564-018-0256-x. Epub 2018 Oct 8. PubMed 30297740.
Backbone
  Vector backbone: pAPM-D4-mir30
  Vector type: Lentiviral
  Selectable markers: Puromycin
Growth in bacteria
  Bacterial resistance: Ampicillin, 100 μg/mL
  Growth temperature: 30°C
  Growth strain: NEB Stable
  Copy number: High Copy
Gene/Insert
  Gene/Insert name: PPHLN1 shRNA
  gRNA/shRNA sequence: TCATCTGATTTCTCTAGCT
  Species: H. sapiens (human)
  Entrez Gene: PPHLN1 (a.k.a. CR, HSPC206, HSPC232)
  Promoter: SFFV
  Cloning method: Restriction Enzyme; 5′ cloning site Unknown (unknown if destroyed); 3′ cloning site Unknown (unknown if destroyed)
Terms and licenses: Academic/Nonprofit Terms; Industry Terms: Not Available to Industry
Depositor comments: PuroR . Please visit https://www.biorxiv.org/content/early/2018/04/03/293001 for bioRxiv preprint.
How to cite: pAPM-D4 miR30-PPHLN1 ts1 was a gift from Jeremy Luban (Addgene plasmid # 115877 ; http://n2t.net/addgene:115877 ; RRID:Addgene_115877)
